Addgene plasmid #22062: pHTIKA
Depositing lab: Maria Castro. Depositing organization: Cedars-Sinai Medical Center. Publication: Regulatable gutless adenovirus vectors sustain inducible transgene expression in the brain in the presence of an immune response against adenoviruses. Xiong W, Goverdhana S, Sciascia SA, Candolfi M, Zirger JM, Barcia C, Curtin JF, King GD, Jaita G, Liu C, Kroeger K, Agadjanian H, Medina-Kauwe L, Palmer D, Ng P, Lowenstein PR, Castro MG. J Virol. 2006 Jan . 80(1):27-37. 10.1128/JVI.80.1.27-37.2006 PubMed 16352528.
Backbone
  Vector backbone: pBS
  Backbone size w/o insert (bp): 2389
  Vector type: Mammalian Expression
Growth in bacteria
  Bacterial resistance: Ampicillin, 100 μg/mL
  Growth temperature: 37°C
  Growth strain: DH5alpha
  Copy number: High Copy
Gene/Insert
  Gene/Insert name: hCMV-TetOn expression cassette (alt name: hCMV-rTTA-IRES-tsKID)
  Insert size (bp): 3423
  Cloning method: Restriction Enzyme; 5′ cloning site BglII (not destroyed); 3′ cloning site BglII (not destroyed)
  Sequencing primers: 5′ T7; 3′ SP6
Terms and licenses: Academic/Nonprofit Terms; Industry Terms: Not Available to Industry
How to cite: pHTIKA was a gift from Maria Castro (Addgene plasmid # 22062 ; http://n2t.net/addgene:22062 ; RRID:Addgene_22062)
