[The description below was written by a language model from this plasmid's Addgene catalogue record.]
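Description:
pHTIKA is a mammalian expression plasmid built on a pBS (pBluescript-type) backbone of about 2.4 kb. It is maintained as a high-copy plasmid in E. coli under ampicillin selection. The record lists no mammalian selection marker and includes no feature table, so details such as the polyadenylation signal and the exact version of each component cannot be confirmed from the information given.

The payload is a roughly 3.4 kb "hCMV-TetOn" expression cassette, also described as hCMV-rtTA-IRES-tsKID. It was inserted as a BglII fragment, and both BglII sites are retained, so the whole cassette can be excised again and moved into another vector. As the name indicates, the human cytomegalovirus promoter drives a single bicistronic transcript. The first reading frame encodes the reverse tetracycline-controlled transactivator (rtTA), which activates tet-operator-containing promoters when doxycycline is present. An internal ribosome entry site then allows translation of tsKID, which by its name is a tetracycline-controlled transcriptional silencer of the tTS-KRAB type. In general, pairing an activator with such a silencer tightens regulation: the silencer occupies the responsive promoter and suppresses leaky expression without inducer, and the activator replaces it when inducer is added.

The plasmid therefore supplies the regulator half of a Tet-On system and would be used together with a separate tet-responsive transgene cassette. The associated publication concerns regulatable gutless (helper-dependent) adenoviral vectors that give inducible transgene expression in the brain. This suggests that the plasmid served as a source or intermediate for that regulatory cassette, although the record does not state its exact role in vector construction.
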