>Addgene plasmid #22062 | pHTIKA | addgene partial sequence | sequence record 27845 | 22062 with T7
GCGCCAGCTTAGATCTTTCGAAAGATCTTTCGAACTCGAGGAGCTTGGCCCATTGCATACGTTGTATCCA
TATCATAATATGTACATTTATATTGGCTCATGTCCAACATTACCGCCATGTTGACATTGATTATTGACTA
GTTATTAATAGTAATCAATTACGGGGTCATTAGTTCATAGCCCATATATGGAGTTCCGCGTTACATAACT
TACGGTAAATGGCCCGCCTGGCTGACCGCCCAACGACCCCCGCCCATTGACGTCAATAATGACGTATGTT
CCCATAGTAACGCCAATAGGGACTTTCCATTGACGTCAATGGGTGGAGTATTTACGGTAAACTGCCCACT
TGGCAGTACATCAAGTGTATCATATGCCAAGTACGCCCCCTATTGACGTCAATGACGGTAAATGGCCCGC
CTGGCATTATGCCCAGTACATGACCTTATGGGACTTTCCTACTTGGCAGTACATCTACGTATTAGTCATC
GCTATTACCATGGTGATGCGGTTTTGGCAGTACATCAATGGGCGTGGATAGCGGTTTGACTCACGGGGAT
TTCCAAGTCTCCACCCCATTGACGTCAATGGGAGTTTGTTTTGGCACCAAAATCAACGGGN
